>Addgene plasmid #128382 | pHDR mPGK-puroTK | addgene full sequence | sequence record 255697 | Addgene NGS Result
GGGTAGGGGAGGCGCTTTTCCCAAGGCAGTCTGGAGCATGCGCTTTAGCAGCCCCGCTGGGCACTTGGCG
CTACACAAGTGGCCTCTGGCCTCGCACACATTCCACATCCACCGGTAGGCGCCAACCGGCTCCGTTCTTT
GGTGGCCCCTTCGCGCCACCTTCTACTCCTCCCCTAGTCAGGAAGTTCCCCCCCGCCCCGCAGCTCGCGT
CGTGCAGGACGTGACAAATGGAAGTAGCACGTCTCACTAGTCTCGTGCAGATGGACAGCACCGCTGAGCA
ATGGAAGCGGGTAGGCCTTTGGGGCAGCGGCCAATAGCAGCTTTGCTCCTTCGCTTTCTGGGCTCAGAGG
CTGGGAAGGGGTGGGTCCGGGGGCGGGCTCAGGGGCGGGCTCAGGGGCGGGGCGGGCGCCCGAAGGTCCT
CCGGAGGCCCGGCATTCTGCACGCTTCAAAAGCGCACGTCTGCCGCGCTGTTCTCCTCTTCCTCATCTCC
GGGCCTTTCGACACCATGACCGAGTACAAGCCCACGGTGCGCCTCGCCACCCGCGACGACGTCCCCAGGG
CCGTACGCACCCTCGCCGCCGCGTTCGCCGACTACCCCGCCACGCGCCACACCGTCGATCCGGACCGCCA
CATCGAGCGGGTCACCGAGCTGCAAGAACTCTTCCTCACGCGCGTCGGGCTCGACATCGGCAAGGTGTGG
GTCGCGGACGACGGCGCCGCGGTGGCGGTCTGGACCACGCCGGAGAGCGTCGAAGCGGGGGCGGTGTTCG
CCGAGATCGGCCCGCGCATGGCCGAGTTGAGCGGTTCCCGGCTGGCCGCGCAGCAACAGATGGAAGGCCT
CCTGGCGCCGCACCGGCCCAAGGAGCCCGCGTGGTTCCTGGCCACCGTCGGCGTCTCGCCCGACCACCAG
GGCAAGGGTCTGGGCAGCGCCGTCGTGCTCCCCGGAGTGGAGGCGGCCGAGCGCGCCGGGGTGCCCGCCT
TCCTGGAGACCTCCGCGCCCCGCAACCTCCCCTTCTACGAGCGGCTCGGCTTCACCGTCACCGCCGACGT
CGAGGTGCCCGAAGGACCGCGCACCTGGTGCATGACCCGCAAGCCCGGTGCCGGAAGCGGAGCTACTAAC
TTCAGCCTGCTGAAGCAGGCTGGAGACGTGGAGGAGAACCCTGGACCTATGGCTTCGTACCCCTGCCATC
AACACGCGTCTGCGTTCGACCAGGCTGCGCGTTCTCGCGGCCATAGCAACCGACGTACGGCGTTGCGCCC
TCGCCGGCAGCAAGAAGCCACGGAAGTCCGCCTGGAGCAGAAAATGCCCACGCTACTGCGGGTTTATATA
GACGGTCCTCACGGGATGGGGAAAACCACCACCACGCAACTGCTGGTGGCCCTGGGTTCGCGCGACGATA
TCGTCTACGTACCCGAGCCGATGACTTACTGGCAGGTGCTGGGGGCTTCCGAGACAATCGCGAACATCTA
CACCACACAACACCGCCTCGACCAGGGTGAGATATCGGCCGGGGACGCGGCGGTGGTAATGACAAGCGCC
CAGATAACAATGGGCATGCCTTATGCCGTGACCGACGCCGTTCTGGCTCCTCATATCGGGGGGGAGGCTG
GGAGCTCACATGCCCCGCCCCCGGCCCTCACCCTCATCTTCGACCGCCATCCCATCGCCGCCCTCCTGTG
CTACCCGGCCGCGCGATACCTTATGGGCAGCATGACCCCCCAGGCCGTGCTGGCGTTCGTGGCCCTCATC
CCGCCGACCTTGCCCGGCACAAACATCGTGTTGGGGGCCCTTCCGGAGGACAGACACATCGACCGCCTGG
CCAAACGCCAGCGCCCCGGCGAGCGGCTTGACCTGGCTATGCTGGCCGCGATTCGCCGCGTTTACGGGCT
GCTTGCCAATACGGTGCGGTATCTGCAGGGCGGCGGGTCGTGGCGGGAGGATTGGGGACAGCTTTCGGGG
ACGGCCGTGCCGCCCCAGGGTGCCGAGCCCCAGAGCAACGCGGGCCCACGACCCCATATCGGGGACACGT
TATTTACCCTGTTTCGGGCCCCCGAGTTGCTGGCCCCCAACGGCGACCTGTACAACGTGTTTGCCTGGGC
CTTGGACGTCTTGGCCAAACGCCTCCGTCCCATGCACGTCTTTATCCTGGATTACGACCAATCGCCCGCC
GGCTGCCGGGACGCCCTGCTGCAACTTACCTCCGGGATGGTCCAGACCCACGTCACCACCCCCGGCTCCA
TACCGACGATCTGCGACCTGGCGCGCACGTTTGCCCGGGAGATGGGGGAGGCTAACTGAAACTTGTTTAT
TGCAGCTTATAATGGTTACAAATAAAGCAATAGCATCACAAATTTCACAAATAAAGCATTTTTTTCACTG
CATTCTAGTTGTGGTTTGTCCAAACTCATCAATGTATCTTATCATGTCTGGATAACTTCGTATAATGTAT
GCTATACGAAGTTATAGATCTCTCGAGGGCGTAATCATGGTCATAGCTGTTTCCTGTGTGAAATTGTTAT
CCGCTCACAATTCCACACAACATACGAGCCGGAAGCATAAAGTGTAAAGCCTGGGGTGCCTAATGAGTGA
GCTAACTCACATTAATTGCGTTGCGCTCACTGCCCGCTTTCCAGTCGGGAAACCTGTCGTGCCAGCTGCA
TTAATGAATCGGCCAACGCGCGGGGAGAGGCGGTTTGCGTATTGGGCGCTCTTCCGCTTCCTCGCTCACT
GACTCGCTGCGCTCGGTCGTTCGGCTGCGGCGAGCGGTATCAGCTCACTCAAAGGCGGTAATACGGTTAT
CCACAGAATCAGGGGATAACGCAGGAAAGAACATGTGAGCAAAAGGCCAGCAAAAGGCCAGGAACCGTAA
AAAGGCCGCGTTGCTGGCGTTTTTCCATAGGCTCCGCCCCCCTGACGAGCATCACAAAAATCGACGCTCA
AGTCAGAGGTGGCGAAACCCGACAGGACTATAAAGATACCAGGCGTTTCCCCCTGGAAGCTCCCTCGTGC
GCTCTCCTGTTCCGACCCTGCCGCTTACCGGATACCTGTCCGCCTTTCTCCCTTCGGGAAGCGTGGCGCT
TTCTCATAGCTCACGCTGTAGGTATCTCAGTTCGGTGTAGGTCGTTCGCTCCAAGCTGGGCTGTGTGCAC
GAACCCCCCGTTCAGCCCGACCGCTGCGCCTTATCCGGTAACTATCGTCTTGAGTCCAACCCGGTAAGAC
ACGACTTATCGCCACTGGCAGCAGCCACTGGTAACAGGATTAGCAGAGCGAGGTATGTAGGCGGTGCTAC
AGAGTTCTTGAAGTGGTGGCCTAACTACGGCTACACTAGAAGAACAGTATTTGGTATCTGCGCTCTGCTG
AAGCCAGTTACCTTCGGAAAAAGAGTTGGTAGCTCTTGATCCGGCAAACAAACCACCGCTGGTAGCGGTG
GTTTTTTTGTTTGCAAGCAGCAGATTACGCGCAGAAAAAAAGGATCTCAAGAAGATCCTTTGATCTTTTC
TACGGGGTCTGACGCTCAGTGGAACGAAAACTCACGTTAAGGGATTTTGGTCATGAGATTATCAAAAAGG
ATCTTCACCTAGATCCTTTTAAATTAAAAATGAAGTTTTAAATCAATCTAAAGTATATATGAGTAAACTT
GGTCTGACAGTTACCAATGCTTAATCAGTGAGGCACCTATCTCAGCGATCTGTCTATTTCGTTCATCCAT
AGTTGCCTGACTCCCCGTCGTGTAGATAACTACGATACGGGAGGGCTTACCATCTGGCCCCAGTGCTGCA
ATGATACCGCGAGACCCACGCTCACCGGCTCCAGATTTATCAGCAATAAACCAGCCAGCCGGAAGGGCCG
AGCGCAGAAGTGGTCCTGCAACTTTATCCGCCTCCATCCAGTCTATTAATTGTTGCCGGGAAGCTAGAGT
AAGTAGTTCGCCAGTTAATAGTTTGCGCAACGTTGTTGCCATTGCTACAGGCATCGTGGTGTCACGCTCG
TCGTTTGGTATGGCTTCATTCAGCTCCGGTTCCCAACGATCAAGGCGAGTTACATGATCCCCCATGTTGT
GCAAAAAAGCGGTTAGCTCCTTCGGTCCTCCGATCGTTGTCAGAAGTAAGTTGGCCGCAGTGTTATCACT
CATGGTTATGGCAGCACTGCATAATTCTCTTACTGTCATGCCATCCGTAAGATGCTTTTCTGTGACTGGT
GAGTACTCAACCAAGTCATTCTGAGAATAGTGTATGCGGCGACCGAGTTGCTCTTGCCCGGCGTCAATAC
GGGATAATACCGCGCCACATAGCAGAACTTTAAAAGTGCTCATCATTGGAAAACGTTCTTCGGGGCGAAA
ACTCTCAAGGATCTTACCGCTGTTGAGATCCAGTTCGATGTAACCCACTCGTGCACCCAACTGATCTTCA
GCATCTTTTACTTTCACCAGCGTTTCTGGGTGAGCAAAAACAGGAAGGCAAAATGCCGCAAAAAAGGGAA
TAAGGGCGACACGGAAATGTTGAATACTCATACTCTTCCTTTTTCAATATTATTGAAGCATTTATCAGGG
TTATTGTCTCATGAGCGGATACATATTTGAATGTATTTAGAAAAATAAACAAATAGGGGTTCCGCGCACA
TTTCCCCGAAAAGTGCCACCTGACGTCTAAGAAACCATTATTATCATGACATTAACCTATAAAAATAGGC
GTATCACGAGGCCCTTTCGTCTCGCGCGTTTCGGTGATGACGGTGAAAACCTCTGACACATGCAGCTCCC
GGAGACGGTCACAGCTTGTCTGTAAGCGGATGCCGGGAGCAGACAAGCCCGTCAGGGCGCGTCAGCGGGT
GTTGGCGGGTGTCGGGGCTGGCTTAACTATGCGGCATCAGAGCAGATTGTACTGAGAGTGCACCATATGC
GGTGTGAAATACCGCACAGATGCGTAAGGAGAAAATACCGCATCAGGCGCCATTCGCCATTCAGGCTGCG
CAACTGTTGGGAAGGGCGATCGGTGCGGGCCTCTTCGCTATTACGCCAGCTGGCGAAAGGGGGATGTGCT
GCAAGGCGATTAAGTTGGGTAACGCCAGGGTTTTCCCAGTCACGACGTTGTAAAACGACGGCCAGTGGGC
GGCCGCGCTAGCATAACTTCGTATAATGTATGCTATACGAAGTTATCTACC
Features (pLannotate 1.2.2; 17 found; start..end, strand, type, name):
      1..500     +  promoter       PGK promoter: mouse phosphoglycerate kinase 1 promoter
    506..1102    +  CDS            PuroR (fragment): puromycin N-acetyltransferase; pac from Streptomyces; confers resistance to puromycin
   1169..1234    -  CDS            UL24_HHV11 (fragment): Experimental evidence at protein level: Swiss-Prot protein existence level 1. May participate in nuclear egress of viral particles. Plays a role in the dispersal of several host nucleolar proteins including NCL/nucleolin and NPM1. Since deletion of host NCL/nucleolin negatively impact on nuclear egress, UL24 supposedly acts on this process through its effect on host nucleoli. From Human herpesvirus 1 (strain 17) (HHV-1) (Human herpes simplex virus 1).
   1304..2299    +  CDS            ΔTK: truncated herpes simplex virus thymidine kinase (Salomon et al., 1995) confers sensitivity to nucleoside analogs such as acyclovir or ganciclovir
   2300..2421    +  polyA_signal   SV40 poly(A) signal: SV40 polyadenylation signal
   2432..2465    -  protein_bind   loxP: Cre-mediated recombination occurs in the 8-bp core sequence (GCATACAT). Cre recombinase
   2514..2530    -  protein_bind   lac operator: The lac repressor binds to the lac operator to inhibit transcription in E. coli. This inhibition can be relieved by adding lactose or isopropyl-β-D-thiogalactopyranoside (IPTG). lac repressor encoded by lacI
   2538..2568    -  promoter       lac promoter: promoter for the E. coli lac operon
   2583..2604    -  protein_bind   CAP binding site: CAP binding activates transcription in the presence of cAMP. E. coli catabolite activator protein
   2617..2709    -  CDS            lacI (fragment): lac repressor; lacI; The lac repressor binds to the lac operator to inhibit transcription in E. coli. This inhibition can be relieved by adding lactose or isopropyl-β-D-thiogalactopyranoside (IPTG).
   2892..3480    -  rep_origin     ori: high-copy-number ColE1/pMB1/pBR322/pUC origin of replication
   3651..4511    -  CDS            AmpR: β-lactamase; bla; confers resistance to ampicillin, carbenicillin, and related antibiotics
   4512..4616    -  promoter       AmpR promoter: bla
   4711..4746    +  CDS            rop (fragment): Rop protein, which maintains plasmids at low copy number; rop
   4848..4947    +  misc_feature   bom (fragment): basis of mobility region from pBR322
   4953..5107    -  CDS            lacZα (fragment): LacZα fragment of β-galactosidase; lacZ fragment
   5123..5156    -  protein_bind   loxP: Cre-mediated recombination occurs in the 8-bp core sequence (GCATACAT). Cre recombinase
