[The description below was written by a language model from this plasmid's Addgene catalogue record and pLannotate feature annotations shown in this document.]
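Description:
pHDR mPGK-puroTK is a homology-directed repair donor plasmid built on the pUC57 cloning backbone. It provides a combined positive/negative selection cassette for genome editing, and the associated work concerns CRISPR-Cas9 editing of human induced pluripotent stem cells. The plasmid is maintained in E. coli at high copy through a ColE1/pUC-type origin and is selected with ampicillin via the β-lactamase gene and its native promoter. Remnants of the lac promoter/operator, lacZα, lacI, rop and bom regions are annotated as backbone fragments and have no evident role in the payload.

The payload is driven by the mouse phosphoglycerate kinase 1 (PGK) promoter. This is followed by a puromycin N-acetyltransferase coding region, then a truncated herpes simplex virus thymidine kinase (ΔTK), and ends with an SV40 polyadenylation signal. The arrangement and the plasmid name suggest a puro-TK fusion, although the table annotates the two parts separately. A short hit to HSV-1 UL24 on the opposite strand probably reflects viral sequence overlapping the start of the TK gene. Puromycin resistance allows enrichment of cells that have integrated the donor, while ΔTK makes cells sensitive to nucleoside analogues such as ganciclovir. That sensitivity lets cells that have later lost the cassette be selected.

Two loxP sites in the same orientation flank the cassette on the circular map, so Cre recombinase can excise it after targeting. No homology arms are annotated, and the record does not name a target locus. This suggests that locus-specific arms are meant to be added by the user, although the record does not say where they would be inserted.
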