Addgene plasmid #128382: pHDR mPGK-puroTK
Purpose: Homology dependent repair construct with positive selection puromycin and negative selection viral thymidine kinase cassettes
Depositing lab: Budd A. Tucker. Depositing organization: University of Iowa. Publication: CRISPR-Cas9-Based Genome Editing of Human Induced Pluripotent Stem Cells. Giacalone JC, Sharma TP, Burnight ER, Fingert JF, Mullins RF, Stone EM, Tucker BA. Curr Protoc Stem Cell Biol. 2018 Feb 28;44:5B.7.1-5B.7.22. doi: 10.1002/cpsc.46. PubMed 29512106.
Backbone
  Vector backbone: pUC57
  Vector type: homology-directed repair plasmid
Growth in bacteria
  Bacterial resistance: Ampicillin, 100 μg/mL
  Growth temperature: 37°C
  Growth strain: DH5alpha
  Copy number: High Copy
Gene/Insert
  Gene/Insert name: HDR, puromycin and viral thymidine kinase (alt name: HDR +/- selection cassette)
Terms and licenses: Academic/Nonprofit Terms; Industry Terms: Not Available to Industry
How to cite: pHDR mPGK-puroTK was a gift from Budd A. Tucker (Addgene plasmid # 128382)
